Addgene plasmid #242630: M77B
Purpose: MYCMutMBIIIa expression
Depositing lab: Alain Nepveu. Depositing organization: McGill University. Publication: The function of MYC in base excision repair protects against RAS-induced senescence. Faraco CCF, Zhu W, Fortier AM, Ramdzan ZM, Vickridge E, Ong V, Goudreau F, Djerir B, Bellemare J, Gu S, Zhang H, Carroll BL, Krishnan SS, Leduy L, Guarne A, Park M, Marechal A, Nepveu A. Nucleic Acids Res. 2025 Jul 19;53(14):gkaf706. doi: 10.1093/nar/gkaf706. PubMed 40737085.
Backbone
  Vector backbone: pCF806
  Vector type: RNAi
Growth in bacteria
  Bacterial resistance: Ampicillin, 100 μg/mL
  Growth temperature: 37°C
  Growth strain: NEB Stable
  Copy number: High Copy
Gene/Insert
  Gene/Insert name: V5-MYCMutMBIIIa
  Species: H. sapiens (human)
  Mutation: I189A,V193A,V194A,F195S,L199A
  Entrez Gene: MYC (a.k.a. MRTL, MYCC, bHLHe39, c-Myc)
  Tag / fusion protein: V5 (N terminal on insert)
  Cloning method: Gene Synthesis
Terms and licenses: Academic/Nonprofit Terms; Industry Terms: Not Available to Industry
Depositor comments: 5' Cloning Site: BamH1, 3' Cloning Site: SceI
How to cite: M77B was a gift from Alain Nepveu (Addgene plasmid # 242630 ; http://n2t.net/addgene:242630 ; RRID:Addgene_242630)
