[The description below was written by a language model from this plasmid's Addgene catalogue record and pLannotate feature annotations shown in this document.]
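Description:
M77B is a third-generation, self-inactivating HIV-1 lentiviral plasmid built on the pCF806 backbone for doxycycline-inducible expression of a mutant human MYC. The catalogue lists the vector type as RNAi, and a fragment of 3' miR-30a flanking sequence downstream of the insert suggests the backbone derives from a miR-30-based shRNA design. In this construct, however, the payload is a protein-coding cDNA and no shRNA is annotated. The plasmid is maintained in E. coli at high copy through a ColE1/pUC-type origin and selected with ampicillin (AmpR). The record specifies a recombination-deficient strain, as is usual for LTR-containing vectors.

The viral transcript is driven by a CMV enhancer/promoter fused to a truncated 5' LTR. It carries the Ψ packaging signal, a partial gag, the RRE and the cPPT/CTS, and ends in a ΔU3 3' LTR followed by a bGH polyadenylation signal. Within the provirus, a TRE3GV Tet-responsive promoter sits directly upstream of the synthesised insert (the circular sequence numbering splits the two). The insert is MYC with an N-terminal V5 epitope tag and five substitutions (I189A, V193A, V194A, F195S, L199A), which the name indicates disrupt MYC box IIIa. The V5 tag itself is not separately annotated in the feature table.

Downstream, an EF-1α core promoter constitutively drives puromycin N-acetyltransferase, an EMCV IRES and rtTA3, followed by WPRE to enhance expression. This makes an all-in-one Tet-On system: transduced cells can be selected with puromycin, and they supply their own transactivator to switch on the MYC mutant when doxycycline is added. According to the associated publication title, the construct belongs to work on MYC function in base excision repair and RAS-induced senescence.
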