Features (pLannotate 1.2.2; 27 found; start..end, strand, type, name):
     60..1376    +  CDS            MYC: MYC_HUMAN - Also known as BHLHE39. Experimental evidence at protein level: Swiss-Prot protein existence level 1. Transcription factor that binds DNA in a non-specific manner, yet also specifically recognizes the core sequence 5'-CAC[GA]TG-3'. Activates the transcription of growth-related genes. Binds to the VEGFA promoter, promoting VEGFA production and subsequent sprouting angiogenesis (PubMed:24940000). Regulator of somatic reprogramming, controls self-renewal of embryonic stem cells. Functions with TAF6L to activate target gene expression through RNA polymerase II pause release (By similari
   1534..1628    +  ncRNA          3' miR-30a (fragment): sequence downstream of the 71-nt precursor of the human miR-30a microRNA (Zeng et al., 2002) miRNA
   1662..1680    +  CDS            small t antigen (fragment): SV40 (simian virus 40) small t antigen
   1706..1917    +  promoter       EF-1α core promoter: core promoter for human elongation factor EF-1α
   1942..2541    +  CDS            PuroR (fragment): puromycin N-acetyltransferase; pac from Streptomyces; confers resistance to puromycin
   2564..3136    +  misc_feature   IRES: internal ribosome entry site (IRES) of the encephalomyocarditis virus (EMCV)
   3159..3847    +  CDS            rtTA3 (fragment): reverse tetracycline transactivator 3 activates expression from Tet-responsive promoters in the presence of doxycycline
   3777..3887    +  CDS            VP48: 3 tandem repeats of the minimal activation domain of herpes simplex virus VP16 (Cheng et al., 2013)
   3916..4504    +  misc_feature   WPRE: woodchuck hepatitis virus posttranscriptional regulatory element
   4555..4574    +  misc_feature   cPPT/CTS (fragment): central polypurine tract and central termination sequence of HIV-1
   4576..4809    +  LTR            3' LTR (ΔU3): self-inactivating 3' long terminal repeat (LTR) from HIV-1
   4841..5065    +  polyA_signal   bGH poly(A) signal: bovine growth hormone polyadenylation signal
   5069..5088    +  promoter       SV40 promoter (fragment): SV40 enhancer and early promoter
   5109..5159    -  CDS            lacI (fragment): lac repressor; lacI; The lac repressor binds to the lac operator to inhibit transcription in E. coli. This inhibition can be relieved by adding lactose or isopropyl-β-D-thiogalactopyranoside (IPTG).
   5342..5930    -  rep_origin     ori: high-copy-number ColE1/pMB1/pBR322/pUC origin of replication
   6101..6961    -  CDS            AmpR: β-lactamase; bla; confers resistance to ampicillin, carbenicillin, and related antibiotics
   6962..7066    -  promoter       AmpR promoter: bla
   7125..7177    -  misc_feature   bom (fragment): basis of mobility region from pBR322
   7326..7705    +  enhancer       CMV enhancer: human cytomegalovirus immediate early enhancer
   7706..7905    +  promoter       CMV promoter: human cytomegalovirus (CMV) immediate early promoter
   7923..8103    +  LTR            5' LTR (truncated): truncated 5' long terminal repeat (LTR) from HIV-1
   8150..8275    +  misc_feature   HIV-1 Ψ: packaging signal of human immunodeficiency virus type 1
   8259..8622    +  CDS            HIV-1 gag (fragment): gag protein from human immunodeficiency virus 1; gag
   8768..9001    +  misc_feature   RRE: The Rev response element (RRE) of HIV-1 allows for Rev-dependent mRNA export from the nucleus to the cytoplasm.
   9378..9478    +  CDS            Rev (fragment): human immunodeficiency virus 1 (HIV-1) Rev protein; rev; enhances nuclear export of unspliced and incompletely spliced viral mRNAs
   9528..9645    +  misc_feature   cPPT/CTS: central polypurine tract and central termination sequence of HIV-1
  10297..10646   +  promoter       TRE3GV promoter: 3rd-generation Tet-responsive promoter that can be activated by binding of Tet-On® 3G, optimized for retroviral and lentiviral vectors
>Addgene plasmid #242630 | M77B | addgene full sequence | sequence record 486357 | Addgene NGS Result
GATCCACCATGGGTAAGCCCATTCCGAATCCCCTGCTCGGCCTGGACTCAACAGGATCTATGCCTTTGAA
TGTAAGTTTTACTAACAGAAATTACGACTTAGATTACGACAGTGTGCAGCCTTATTTCTACTGCGACGAA
GAAGAAAACTTTTATCAACAGCAACAGCAGTCAGAGCTGCAACCTCCAGCTCCTAGTGAGGACATTTGGA
AGAAATTTGAACTGCTGCCAACTCCACCTTTAAGCCCTTCTCGGCGAAGTGGGCTGTGTAGTCCTTCCTA
TGTCGCCGTTACTCCCTTTAGCTTAAGAGGGGATAACGACGGTGGGGGTGGCAGCTTTTCAACTGCCGAC
CAGCTTGAGATGGTTACGGAGCTCTTGGGTGGCGATATGGTGAATCAGTCATTTATATGTGACCCTGACG
ACGAAACATTTATCAAGAACATCATCATACAGGACTGTATGTGGTCAGGCTTTAGCGCAGCGGCAAAACT
CGTCTCCGAAAAATTAGCCTCCTACCAGGCTGCGCGGAAAGACTCTGGGTCACCCAACCCCGCAAGGGGT
CATTCCGTGTGCTCCACAAGCAGCCTGTATTTGCAGGATCTCAGTGCTGCTGCGTCTGAGTGTGCCGACC
CGTCTGCTGCCAGTCCATATCCAGCAAACGACAGCTCTTCCCCAAAGTCCTGCGCAAGTCAAGATTCCTC
CGCCTTTTCCCCTTCAAGCGACTCCTTGCTGAGCAGCACAGAAAGTTCACCGCAGGGCTCTCCAGAGCCA
TTGGTGCTGCACGAAGAAACTCCTCCAACCACCAGCTCTGACAGTGAGGAGGAGCAGGAGGATGAGGAAG
AGATCGATGTTGTATCTGTGGAAAAAAGGCAGGCTCCAGGTAAACGCAGTGAGAGTGGAAGCCCTTCCGC
CGGGGGGCACTCCAAACCTCCCCATAGTCCGTTAGTCTTAAAACGGTGTCACGTATCCACACACCAGCAC
AATTATGCCGCACCCCCGTCTACAAGGAAAGATTATCCCGCCGCAAAACGCGTGAAGCTCGACTCAGTTA
GGGTACTCCGACAGATTAGCAATAATCGGAAGTGTACAAGCCCCCGGAGTTCAGACACAGAGGAAAACGT
CAAGCGCAGAACGCACAATGTTCTGGAGCGGCAAAGGAGAAATGAATTGAAGCGCTCCTTTTTCGCACTG
CGGGATCAGATCCCCGAGCTGGAGAATAATGAAAAAGCACCAAAAGTGGTCATACTGAAAAAGGCTACCG
CATACATCTTATCTGTGCAGGCAGAAGAACAGAAGCTGATTTCCGAAGAGGATCTCCTGCGAAAACGCCG
TGAGCAACTGAAGCACAAACTCGAACAGTTGCGGAACAGTTGTGCCTAGTGACGTACGGCGGCCGCCTCG
ACTAGGGATAACAGGGTAATTGTTTGAATGAGGCTTCAGTACTTTACAGAATCGTTGCCTGCACATCTTG
GAAACACTTGCTGGGATTACTTCGACTTCTTAACCCAACAGAAGGCTCGAGCAACCAGAATTCGAGCAAT
TATCTTGTTTACTAAAACTGAATACCTTGCTATCTCTTTGATACATTTTTACAAAGCTGAATTAAAATGG
TATAAATTAAATCACTTTTTTCAATTGACACGTACGCGTGATCTAATTCTACTAGGTCTTGAAAGGAGTG
GGAATTGGCTCCGGTGCCCGTCAGTGGGCAGAGCGCACATCGCCCACAGTCCCCGAGAAGTTGGGGGGAG
GGGTCGGCAATTGATCCGGTGCCTAGAGAAGGTGGCGCGGGGTAAACTGGGAAAGTGATGTCGTGTACTG
GCTCCGCCTTTTTCCCGAGGGTGGGGGAGAACCGTATATAAGTGCAGTAGTCGCCGTGAACGTTCTTTTT
CGCAACGGGTTTGCCGCCAGAACACAGGACCGGTTGTAGAGCGCTGCCACCATGACCGAGTACAAGCCCA
CGGTGCGCCTCGCCACCCGCGACGACGTCCCCAGGGCCGTACGCACCCTCGCCGCCGCGTTCGCCGACTA
CCCCGCCACGCGCCACACCGTCGATCCGGACCGCCACATCGAGCGGGTCACCGAGCTGCAAGAACTCTTC
CTCACGCGCGTCGGGCTCGACATCGGCAAGGTGTGGGTCGCGGACGACGGCGCCGCGGTGGCGGTCTGGA
CCACGCCGGAGAGCGTCGAAGCGGGGGCGGTGTTCGCCGAGATCGGCCCGCGCATGGCCGAGTTGAGCGG
TTCCCGGCTGGCCGCGCAGCAACAGATGGAAGGCCTCCTGGCGCCGCACCGGCCCAAGGAGCCCGCGTGG
TTCCTGGCCACCGTCGGAGTCTCGCCCGACCACCAGGGCAAGGGTCTGGGCAGCGCCGTCGTGCTCCCCG
GAGTGGAGGCGGCCGAGCGCGCCGGGGTGCCCGCCTTCCTGGAGACCTCCGCGCCCCGCAACCTCCCCTT
CTACGAGCGGCTCGGCTTCACCGTCACCGCCGACGTCGAGGTGCCCGAAGGACCGCGCACCTGGTGCATG
ACCCGCAAGCCCGGTGCCTGAACGCCGCCATCGATAAGGAGCGCCCCTCTCCCTCCCCCCCCCCTAACGT
TACTGGCCGAAGCCGCTTGGAATAAGGCCGGTGTGCGTTTGTCTATATGTTATTTTCCACCATATTGCCG
TCTTTTGGCAATGTGAGGGCCCGGAAACCTGGCCCTGTCTTCTTGACGAGCATTCCTAGGGGTCTTTCCC
CTCTCGCCAAAGGAATGCAAGGTCTGTTGAATGTCGTGAAGGAAGCAGTTCCTCTGGAAGCTTCTTGAAG
ACAAACAACGTCTGTAGCGACCCTTTGCAGGCAGCGGAACCCCCCACCTGGCGACAGGTGCCTCTGCGGC
CAAAAGCCACGTGTATAAGATACACCTGCAAAGGCGGCACAACCCCAGTGCCACGTTGTGAGTTGGATAG
TTGTGGAAAGAGTCAAATGGCTCTCCTCAAGCGTATTCAACAAGGGGCTGAAGGATGCCCAGAAGGTACC
CCATTGTATGGGATCTGATCTGGGGCCTCGGTGCACATGCTTTACATGTGTTTAGTCGAGGTTAAAAAAC
GTCTAGGCCCCCCGAACCACGGGGACGTGGTTTTCCTTTGAAAAACACGATGATAATATGGCCACAACCA
TGAGCAGACTGGACAAGAGCAAAGTCATAAACTCTGCTCTGGAATTACTCAATGGAGTCGGTATCGAAGG
CCTGACGACAAGGAAACTCGCTCAAAAGCTGGGAGTTGAGCAGCCTACCCTGTACTGGCACGTGAAGAAC
AAGCGGGCCCTGCTCGATGCCCTGCCAATCGAGATGCTGGACAGGCATCATACCCACTCCTGCCCCCTGG
AAGGCGAGTCATGGCAAGACTTTCTGCGGAACAACGCCAAGTCATACCGCTGTGCTCTCCTCTCACATCG
CGACGGGGCTAAAGTGCATCTCGGCACCCGCCCAACAGAGAAACAGTACGAAACCCTGGAAAATCAGCTC
GCGTTCCTGTGTCAGCAAGGCTTCTCCCTGGAGAACGCACTGTACGCTCTGTCCGCCGTGGGCCACTTTA
CACTGGGCTGCGTATTGGAGGAACAGGAGCATCAAGTAGCAAAAGAGGAAAGAGAGACACCTACCACCGA
TTCTATGCCCCCACTTCTGAAACAAGCAATTGAGCTGTTCGACCGGCAGGGAGCCGAACCTGCCTTCCTT
TTCGGCCTGGAACTAATCATATGTGGCCTGGAGAAACAGCTAAAGTGCGAAAGCGGCGGGCCGACCGACG
CCCTTGACGATTTTGACTTAGACATGCTCCCAGCCGATGCCCTTGACGACTTTGACCTTGATATGCTGCC
TGCTGACGCTCTTGACGATTTTGACCTTGACATGCTCCCCGGGTAAGCTCTAGAGTTAAGTCGACAATCA
ACCTCTGGATTACAAAATTTGTGAAAGATTGACTGGTATTCTTAACTATGTTGCTCCTTTTACGCTATGT
GGATACGCTGCTTTAATGCCTTTGTATCATGCTATTGCTTCCCGTATGGCTTTCATTTTCTCCTCCTTGT
ATAAATCCTGGTTGCTGTCTCTTTATGAGGAGTTGTGGCCCGTTGTCAGGCAACGTGGCGTGGTGTGCAC
TGTGTTTGCTGACGCAACCCCCACTGGTTGGGGCATTGCCACCACCTGTCAGCTCCTTTCCGGGACTTTC
GCTTTCCCCCTCCCTATTGCCACGGCGGAACTCATCGCCGCCTGCCTTGCCCGCTGCTGGACAGGGGCTC
GGCTGTTGGGCACTGACAATTCCGTGGTGTTGTCGGGGAAATCATCGTCCTTTCCTTGGCTGCTCGCCTG
TGTTGCCACCTGGATTCTGCGCGGGACGTCCTTCTGCTACGTCCCTTCGGCCCTCAATCCAGCGGACCTT
CCTTCCCGCGGCCTGCTGCCGGCTCTGCGGCCTCTTCCGCGTCTTCGCCTTCGCCCTCAGACGAGTCGGA
TCTCCCTTTGGGCCGCCTCCCCGCGTCGACTTTAAGACCAATGACTTACAAGGCAGCTGTAGATCTTAGC
CACTTTTTAAAAGAAAAGGGGGGACTGGAAGGGCTAATTCACTCCCAACGAAGACAAGATCTGCTTTTTG
CTTGTACTGGGTCTCTCTGGTTAGACCAGATCTGAGCCTGGGAGCTCTCTGGCTAACTAGGGAACCCACT
GCTTAAGCCTCAATAAAGCTTGCCTTGAGTGCTTCAAGTAGTGTGTGCCCGTCTGTTGTGTGACTCTGGT
AACTAGAGATCCCTCAGACCCTTTTAGTCAGTGTGGAAAATCTCTAGCAGGGCCCGTTTAAACCCGCTGA
TCAGCCTCGACTGTGCCTTCTAGTTGCCAGCCATCTGTTGTTTGCCCCTCCCCCGTGCCTTCCTTGACCC
TGGAAGGTGCCACTCCCACTGTCCTTTCCTAATAAAATGAGGAAATTGCATCGCATTGTCTGAGTAGGTG
TCATTCTATTCTGGGGGGTGGGGTGGGGCAGGACAGCAAGGGGGAGGATTGGGAAGACAATAGCAGGCAT
GCTGGGGATGCGGTGGGCTCTATGGCTTCTGAGGCGGAAAGAACCAGCCATTAATGAAAAGAACCAGCCA
TTAATGAATCGGCCAACGCGCGGGGAGAGGCGGTTTGCGTATTGGGCGCTCTTCCGCTTCCTCGCTCACT
GACTCGCTGCGCTCGGTCGTTCGGCTGCGGCGAGCGGTATCAGCTCACTCAAAGGCGGTAATACGGTTAT
CCACAGAATCAGGGGATAACGCAGGAAAGAACATGTGAGCAAAAGGCCAGCAAAAGGCCAGGAACCGTAA
AAAGGCCGCGTTGCTGGCGTTTTTCCATAGGCTCCGCCCCCCTGACGAGCATCACAAAAATCGACGCTCA
AGTCAGAGGTGGCGAAACCCGACAGGACTATAAAGATACCAGGCGTTTCCCCCTGGAAGCTCCCTCGTGC
GCTCTCCTGTTCCGACCCTGCCGCTTACCGGATACCTGTCCGCCTTTCTCCCTTCGGGAAGCGTGGCGCT
TTCTCATAGCTCACGCTGTAGGTATCTCAGTTCGGTGTAGGTCGTTCGCTCCAAGCTGGGCTGTGTGCAC
GAACCCCCCGTTCAGCCCGACCGCTGCGCCTTATCCGGTAACTATCGTCTTGAGTCCAACCCGGTAAGAC
ACGACTTATCGCCACTGGCAGCAGCCACTGGTAACAGGATTAGCAGAGCGAGGTATGTAGGCGGTGCTAC
AGAGTTCTTGAAGTGGTGGCCTAACTACGGCTACACTAGAAGAACAGTATTTGGTATCTGCGCTCTGCTG
AAGCCAGTTACCTTCGGAAAAAGAGTTGGTAGCTCTTGATCCGGCAAACAAACCACCGCTGGTAGCGGTG
GTTTTTTTGTTTGCAAGCAGCAGATTACGCGCAGAAAAAAAGGATCTCAAGAAGATCCTTTGATCTTTTC
TACGGGGTCTGACGCTCAGTGGAACGAAAACTCACGTTAAGGGATTTTGGTCATGAGATTATCAAAAAGG
ATCTTCACCTAGATCCTTTTAAATTAAAAATGAAGTTTTAAATCAATCTAAAGTATATATGAGTAAACTT
GGTCTGACAGTTACCAATGCTTAATCAGTGAGGCACCTATCTCAGCGATCTGTCTATTTCGTTCATCCAT
AGTTGCCTGACTCCCCGTCGTGTAGATAACTACGATACGGGAGGGCTTACCATCTGGCCCCAGTGCTGCA
ATGATACCGCGAGACCCACGCTCACCGGCTCCAGATTTATCAGCAATAAACCAGCCAGCCGGAAGGGCCG
AGCGCAGAAGTGGTCCTGCAACTTTATCCGCCTCCATCCAGTCTATTAATTGTTGCCGGGAAGCTAGAGT
AAGTAGTTCGCCAGTTAATAGTTTGCGCAACGTTGTTGCCATTGCTACAGGCATCGTGGTGTCACGCTCG
TCGTTTGGTATGGCTTCATTCAGCTCCGGTTCCCAACGATCAAGGCGAGTTACATGATCCCCCATGTTGT
GCAAAAAAGCGGTTAGCTCCTTCGGTCCTCCGATCGTTGTCAGAAGTAAGTTGGCCGCAGTGTTATCACT
CATGGTTATGGCAGCACTGCATAATTCTCTTACTGTCATGCCATCCGTAAGATGCTTTTCTGTGACTGGT
GAGTACTCAACCAAGTCATTCTGAGAATAGTGTATGCGGCGACCGAGTTGCTCTTGCCCGGCGTCAATAC
GGGATAATACCGCGCCACATAGCAGAACTTTAAAAGTGCTCATCATTGGAAAACGTTCTTCGGGGCGAAA
ACTCTCAAGGATCTTACCGCTGTTGAGATCCAGTTCGATGTAACCCACTCGTGCACCCAACTGATCTTCA
GCATCTTTTACTTTCACCAGCGTTTCTGGGTGAGCAAAAACAGGAAGGCAAAATGCCGCAAAAAAGGGAA
TAAGGGCGACACGGAAATGTTGAATACTCATACTCTTCCTTTTTCAATATTATTGAAGCATTTATCAGGG
TTATTGTCTCATGAGCGGATACATATTTGAATGTATTTAGAAAAATAAACAAATAGGGGTTCCGCGCACA
TTTCCCCGAAAAGTGCCACCTGACGTCGACGGATCGGGAGATCTCCCGATCCCCTATGGTGCACTCTCAG
TACAATCTGCTCTGATGCCGCATAGTTAAGCCAGTATCTGCTCCCTGCTTGTGTGTTGGAGGTCGCTGAG
TAGTGCGCGAGCAAAATTTAAGCTACAACAAGGCAAGGCTTGACCGACAATTGCATGAAGAATCTGCTTA
GGGTTAGGCGTTTTGCGCTGCTTCGCGATGTACGGGCCAGATATTGACATTGATTATTGACTAGTTATTA
ATAGTAATCAATTACGGGGTCATTAGTTCATAGCCCATATATGGAGTTCCGCGTTACATAACTTACGGTA
AATGGCCCGCCTGGCTGACCGCCCAACGACCCCCGCCCATTGACGTCAATAATGACGTATGTTCCCATAG
TAACGCCAATAGGGACTTTCCATTGACGTCAATGGGTGGAGTATTTACGGTAAACTGCCCACTTGGCAGT
ACATCAAGTGTATCATATGCCAAGTACGCCCCCTATTGACGTCAATGACGGTAAATGGCCCGCCTGGCAT
TATGCCCAGTACATGACCTTATGGGACTTTCCTACTTGGCAGTACATCTACGTATTAGTCATCGCTATTA
CCATGGTGATGCGGTTTTGGCAGTACATCAATGGGCGTGGATAGCGGTTTGACTCACGGGGATTTCCAAG
TCTCCACCCCATTGACGTCAATGGGAGTTTGTTTTGGCACCAAAATCAACGGGACTTTCCAAAATGTCGT
AACAACTCCGCCCCATTGACGCAAATGGGCGGTAGGCGTGTACGGTGGGAGGTCTATATAAGCAGCGCGT
TTTGCCTGTACTGGGTCTCTCTGGTTAGACCAGATCTGAGCCTGGGAGCTCTCTGGCTAACTAGGGAACC
CACTGCTTAAGCCTCAATAAAGCTTGCCTTGAGTGCTTCAAGTAGTGTGTGCCCGTCTGTTGTGTGACTC
TGGTAACTAGAGATCCCTCAGACCCTTTTAGTCAGTGTGGAAAATCTCTAGCAGTGGCGCCCGAACAGGG
ACTTGAAAGCGAAAGGGAAACCAGAGGAGCTCTCTCGACGCAGGACTCGGCTTGCTGAAGCGCGCACGGC
AAGAGGCGAGGGGCGGCGACTGGTGAGTACGCCAAAAATTTTGACTAGCGGAGGCTAGAAGGAGAGAGAT
GGGTGCGAGAGCGTCAGTATTAAGCGGGGGAGAATTAGATCGCGATGGGAAAAAATTCGGTTAAGGCCAG
GGGGAAAGAAAAAATATAAATTAAAACATATAGTATGGGCAAGCAGGGAGCTAGAACGATTCGCAGTTAA
TCCTGGCCTGTTAGAAACATCAGAAGGCTGTAGACAAATACTGGGACAGCTACAACCATCCCTTCAGACA
GGATCAGAAGAACTTAGATCATTATATAATACAGTAGCAACCCTCTATTGTGTGCATCAAAGGATAGAGA
TAAAAGACACCAAGGAAGCTTTAGACAAGATAGAGGAAGAGCAAAACAAAAGTAAGACCACCGCACAGCA
AGCGGCCGCTGATCTTCAGACCTGGAGGAGGAGATATGAGGGACAATTGGAGAAGTGAATTATATAAATA
TAAAGTAGTAAAAATTGAACCATTAGGAGTAGCACCCACCAAGGCAAAGAGAAGAGTGGTGCAGAGAGAA
AAAAGAGCAGTGGGAATAGGAGCTTTGTTCCTTGGGTTCTTGGGAGCAGCAGGAAGCACTATGGGCGCAG
CGTCAATGACGCTGACGGTACAGGCCAGACAATTATTGTCTGGTATAGTGCAGCAGCAGAACAATTTGCT
GAGGGCTATTGAGGCGCAACAGCATCTGTTGCAACTCACAGTCTGGGGCATCAAGCAGCTCCAGGCAAGA
ATCCTGGCTGTGGAAAGATACCTAAAGGATCAACAGCTCCTGGGGATTTGGGGTTGCTCTGGAAAACTCA
TTTGCACCACTGCTGTGCCTTGGAATGCTAGTTGGAGTAATAAATCTCTGGAACAGATTTGGAATCACAC
GACCTGGATGGAGTGGGACAGAGAAATTAACAATTACACAAGCTTAATACACTCCTTAATTGAAGAATCG
CAAAACCAGCAAGAAAAGAATGAACAAGAATTATTGGAATTAGATAAATGGGCAAGTTTGTGGAATTGGT
TTAACATAACAAATTGGCTGTGGTATATAAAATTATTCATAATGATAGTAGGAGGCTTGGTAGGTTTAAG
AATAGTTTTTGCTGTACTTTCTATAGTGAATAGAGTTAGGCAGGGATATTCACCATTATCGTTTCAGACC
CACCTCCCAACCCCGAGGGGACCCGACAGGCCCGAAGGAATAGAAGAAGAAGGTGGAGAGAGAGACAGAG
ACAGATCCATTCGATTAGTGAACGGATCGGCACTGCGTGCGCCAATTCTGCAGACAAATGGCAGTATTCA
TCCACAATTTTAAAAGAAAAGGGGGGATTGGGGGGTACAGTGCAGGGGAAAGAATAGTAGACATAATAGC
AACAGACATACAAACTAAAGAATTACAAAAACAAATTACAAAAATTCAAAATTTTCGGGTTTATTACAGG
GACAGCAGAGATCCAGTTTGGTTAATTAAGGTACCGGGAGGTGGTCCCTGCAGTTACGCCAATGATAACC
CCCGCCAGAAAAATCTTAGTAGCCTTCCCTTTTTGTTTTCCGTGCCCCAACTCGGCGGATTGACTCGGCC
CCTTCCGGAAACACCCGAATCAACTTCTAGTCAAATTATTGTTCACGCCGCAATGACCCACCCCTGGCCC
GCGTCTGTGGAACTGACCCCTGGTGTACAGGAGAGTTCGCTGCTGAAAGTGGTCCCAAAGGGGTACTAGT
TTTTAAGCTCCCAACTCCCCCTCCCCCAGCGTCTGGAGGATTCCACACCCTCGCACCGCAGGGGCGAGGA
AGTGGGCGGAGTCCGGTTTTGGCGCCAGCCGCTGAGGCTGCCAAGCAGAAAAGCCACCGCTGAGGAGACT
CCGGTCACTGTCCTCGCCCCGCCTCCCCCTTCCCTCCCCTTGGGGACCACCGGGCGCCACGCCGCGAACG
GTAAGTGCCGCGGTCGTCGGCGCCTCCGCCCTCCCCCTAGGGCCCCAATTCCCAGCGGGCGCGGCGCGCG
GCCCCGCGCGCAGCTCCCGGCTCCCTCCCCCTTCGGATGTGGCTTGAGCTGTAGGCGCGGAGGCTAGCCT
AGATTCGAGTTTACTCCCTATCAGTGATAGAGAACGTATGAAGAGTTTACTCCCTATCAGTGATAGAGAA
CGTATGCAGACTTTACTCCCTATCAGTGATAGAGAACGTATAAGGAGTTTACTCCCTATCAGTGATAGAG
AACGTATGACCAGTTTACTCCCTATCAGTGATAGAGAACGTATCTACAGTTTACTCCCTATCAGTGATAG
AGAACGTATATCCAGTTTACTCCCTATCAGTGATAGAGAACGTATGTCGAGGTAGGCGTGTACGGTGGGC
GCCTATAAAAGCAGAGCTCGTTTAGTGAACCGTCAGATCGCCTGGAGCAATTCCACAACACTTTTGTCTT
ATACTTG
